Addgene plasmid #19968: pcDNA-D2s-L-V2
Depositing lab: Jonathan Javitch. Depositing organization: Columbia University. Publication: Dopamine D2 receptors form higher order oligomers at physiological expression levels. Guo W, Urizar E, Kralikova M, Mobarec JC, Shi L, Filizola M, Javitch JA. EMBO J. 2008 Sep 3. 27(17):2293-304. 10.1038/emboj.2008.153 PubMed 18668123.
Backbone
  Vector backbone: pcDNA3.1
  Backbone manufacturer: Invitrogen
  Backbone size w/o insert (bp): 5500
  Vector type: Mammalian Expression
  Selectable markers: Neomycin (select with G418)
Growth in bacteria
  Bacterial resistance: Ampicillin, 100 μg/mL
  Growth temperature: 37°C
  Growth strain: DH5alpha
  Copy number: High Copy
Gene/Insert
  Gene/Insert name: D2 short variant-C terminal Venus (alt name: D2R; D2DR; DRD2)
  Species: H. sapiens (human); Aequorea Victoria
  Insert size (bp): 1641
  Entrez Gene: DRD2 (a.k.a. D2DR, D2R)
  Tag / fusion protein: Flag (N terminal on insert); C terminal Venus (C terminal on insert)
  Cloning method: Restriction Enzyme; 3′ cloning site XbaI (not destroyed)
  Sequencing primers: 5′ T7; 3′ SP6
Terms and licenses: Academic/Nonprofit Terms; Industry Terms: Not Available to Industry
How to cite: pcDNA-D2s-L-V2 was a gift from Jonathan Javitch (Addgene plasmid # 19968 ; http://n2t.net/addgene:19968 ; RRID:Addgene_19968)
