[The description below was written by a language model from this plasmid's Addgene catalogue record.]
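Description:
pcDNA-D2s-L-V2 is a mammalian expression plasmid built on the Invitrogen pcDNA3.1 backbone (about 5.5 kb without insert). It is maintained as a high-copy plasmid in E. coli under ampicillin selection, and it carries a neomycin resistance marker so that transfected mammalian cells can be selected with G418. The record does not list promoters or other regulatory features. pcDNA3.1 vectors conventionally drive the insert from the CMV immediate-early promoter, and the T7 sequencing primer listed on the 5′ side is consistent with the standard priming site next to the cloning region.

The roughly 1.6 kb insert encodes the short splice variant of the human dopamine D2 receptor (DRD2, D2s), with a Flag epitope at the N terminus. At its C terminus the receptor is fused to the C-terminal fragment of Venus, a yellow fluorescent protein derived from Aequorea victoria GFP. The "L" in the name probably denotes a linker between receptor and Venus fragment, though the record does not say so. The insert was placed by restriction cloning, with an intact XbaI site at the 3′ junction.

A split Venus fragment is not fluorescent on its own. It is normally paired with a partner protein carrying the complementary N-terminal fragment, so that fluorescence is reconstituted only when the two fusion proteins come into close proximity (bimolecular fluorescence complementation). This fits the associated study, which examined higher-order oligomerization of D2 receptors at physiological expression levels. The Flag tag provides a means of detecting the receptor immunologically. No feature table or sequence annotation was provided, so the exact arrangement of elements cannot be confirmed here.
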