>Addgene plasmid #19968 | pcDNA-D2s-L-V2 | addgene partial sequence | sequence record 25694 | 19968 with CMV-F
AGCTCTCTGGCTAACTAGAGAANCCACTGCTTACTGGCTTATCGAAATTAATACGACTCACTATAGGGAG
ACCCAAGCTTGGTACCATGAAGACGATCATCGCCCTGAGCTACATCTTCTGCCTGGTGTTCGCCGACTAC
AAGGACGATGATGACGCCATGGATCCACTGAATCTGTCCTGGTATGATGATGATCTGGAGAGGCAGAACT
GGAGCCGGCCCTTCAACGGGTCAGACGGGAAGGCGGACAGACCCCACTACAACTACTATGCCACACTGCT
CACCCTGCTCATCGCTGTCATCGTCTTCGGCAACGTGCTGGTGTGCATGGCTGTGTCCCGCGAGAAGGCG
CTGCAGACCACCACCAACTACCTGATCGTCAGCCTCGCAGTGGCCGACCTCCTCGTCGCCACACTGGTCA
TGCCCTGGGTTGTCTACCTGGAGGTGGTAGGTGAGTGGAAATTCAGCAGGATTCACTGTGACATCTTCGT
CACTCTGGACGTCATGATGTGCACGGCGAGCATCCTGAACTTGTGTGCCATCAGCATCGACAGGTACACA
GCTGTGGCCATGCCCATGCTGTACAATACGCGCTACAGCTCCNAGCGCCGGGTCACCGTCATGATNNNNA
TCGTCTGGGTCCTGTCCTTCACCATCTCCTGC
