>Addgene plasmid #19968 | pcDNA-D2s-L-V2 | addgene partial sequence | sequence record 25695 | 19968 with SP6
CGTCNATGCCGAGAGTGANCCCGGCGGCGGTCACGAACTCCAGCAGGNNNNNNNNNNNNNCTTCTCGTTG
GGGTCTTTGCTCAGTTTGGACNNNNNNCTCAGGTAGTGGTTGTCGGGCAGCAGCACGGGGCCGTCGCCGA
TGGGGGTGTTCTGCTGGTAGTGGTCGGCGAGCTGCACGCCGCCGTCCTCGATGTTGTGGCGGATCTTGAA
GTTGGCCTTGATGCCGTTCTTCTGCTTGTCGGTGGCGACCGGGCCCGCGGTACCGTCGACTGCAGAATTC
GAAGCTTGAGCTCGAGATCTGAGTCCGGTAGCGCAGTGGAGGATCTTCAGGAAGGCCTTGCGGAACTCAA
TGTTGAAGGTGGTGTAGATGATGGGGTTCACGGCGCTGTTGACATAGCCCAGCCACGTGAAGGCGCTGTA
CAGGACAGGCGGGATGTTGCAGTCACAGTGTATGTTCAGGATGTGTGTGATGAANAANGGCAGCCAGCNN
ANNATGAACACGCCGAGAACAATGGCGAGCATCTGAGTGGCTTTCTTCTCCTTCTGCTGGGAGAGCTTCC
TACGGGCTCATGGTCTTGAGGGAGGTACGCGTTTTGCCATTGGGCATGGTCTGGATCTCAAAANANNNNG
GCAATCTTGNGGTGGTCTTTGGNCATGNCCNATTCTTCTCTGGTTTGGCNGGGCTGTCGGGAGTGNNNNG
GAGACCATGGTGNNACNGNTCNGGGANAGTCAGCTGGTGNTGGCTGGNNTGGGATGGGGCNTGTACCGGG
TCCNNCTCGGG
